Addgene plasmid #199975: YP34
Purpose: Yeast/E coli shuttle vector expressing GFP from synthetic yeast promoter 34
Depositing lab: Farren Isaacs. Depositing organization: Yale University. Publication: Cross-kingdom expression of synthetic genetic elements promotes discovery of metabolites in the human microbiome. Patel JR, Oh J, Wang S, Crawford JM, Isaacs FJ. Cell. 2022 Apr 28;185(9):1487-1505.e14. doi: 10.1016/j.cell.2022.03.008. Epub 2022 Apr 1. PubMed 35366417.
Backbone
  Vector backbone: pRCVS6H
  Vector type: Yeast Expression
  Selectable markers: Hygromycin
Growth in bacteria
  Bacterial resistance: Ampicillin, 100 μg/mL
  Growth temperature: 37°C
  Growth strain: BL21
  Copy number: Low Copy
Gene/Insert
  Gene/Insert name: GFP
  Species: Synthetic
  Cloning method: Gibson Cloning
Terms and licenses: Academic/Nonprofit Terms; Industry Terms: Not Available to Industry
How to cite: YP34 was a gift from Farren Isaacs (Addgene plasmid # 199975 ; http://n2t.net/addgene:199975 ; RRID:Addgene_199975)
