[The description below was written by a language model from this plasmid's Addgene catalogue record and pLannotate feature annotations shown in this document.]
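Description:
YP34 is a yeast/E. coli shuttle vector built on the pRCVS6H backbone that expresses a green fluorescent reporter from a synthetic yeast promoter designated number 34. The sequenced plasmid is about 5.7 kb. In E. coli it replicates from a ColE1/pUC-type origin and is selected with ampicillin through the β-lactamase gene and its native promoter. The annotation calls this a high-copy origin, whereas the catalogue entry lists the plasmid as low copy. A fragment of the pBR322 bom region is also present. In Saccharomyces cerevisiae the plasmid is maintained as a centromeric episome through ARS1 and CEN4 sequences (both annotated as fragments), an arrangement that normally gives stable, low-copy inheritance. Selection in yeast uses the hphMX6 cassette, which confers hygromycin resistance and ends in the Ashbya gossypii TEF terminator.

The payload is a single reporter open reading frame followed by the S. cerevisiae CYC1 transcription terminator. The catalogue describes the insert simply as synthetic GFP, introduced by Gibson cloning, while automated annotation matched the coding sequence to mUkG, a constitutively fluorescent green protein derived from the soft coral Sarcophyton. The synthetic promoter itself is not annotated in the feature table; it presumably lies in the unannotated stretch immediately upstream of the reporter. A T7 promoter sits near the end of the circular map, just before that region. Since the recorded growth strain is BL21, transcription in E. coli may also be possible, though the record does not say so. The plasmid appears to be one of a numbered series in which fluorescence reports the strength of individual synthetic promoters in yeast, in work on cross-kingdom expression of synthetic genetic elements.
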