Features (pLannotate 1.2.2; 11 found; start..end, strand, type, name):
    209..877     +  CDS            mUkG: mUkG is a basic (constitutively fluorescent) green fluorescent protein published in 2008, derived from Sarcophyton sp.. It has moderate acid sensitivity.
    932..1121    +  terminator     CYC1 terminator: S. cerevisiae CYC1; transcription terminator for CYC1
   1361..2936    +  gene           hphMX6: yeast selectable marker conferring hygromycin resistance
   2739..2936    +  terminator     TEF terminator: Ashbya gossypii TEF terminator
   3051..3639    -  rep_origin     ori: high-copy-number ColE1/pMB1/pBR322/pUC origin of replication
   3810..4670    -  CDS            AmpR: β-lactamase; bla; confers resistance to ampicillin, carbenicillin, and related antibiotics
   4671..4775    -  promoter       AmpR promoter: bla
   4802..4852    +  misc_feature   bom (fragment): basis of mobility region from pBR322
   4981..5150    -  misc_feature   CEN4 (fragment): S. cerevisiae CEN4 centromere
   5151..5577    +  rep_origin     ARS1 (fragment): S. cerevisiae autonomously replicating sequence ARS1
   5683..5701    +  promoter       T7 promoter: promoter for bacteriophage T7 RNA polymerase
>Addgene plasmid #199975 | YP34 | addgene full sequence | sequence record 405065 | Addgene NGS Result
TATTTTTTTTTCTACTAACCGCGCCTAGCATGTGAGCTCAACGGCACTGAAATTTCCTCCTTGAAGGGGG
CGGTGAAAAAAAGCTTAACTTACTCGCTTTTTTTTTATAAAAGCGCGGTGGCTCCATTAAATTGCTCCTT
CCTTTTTTAACATTTTATACATTTTTTTTTTAAGTAAGTAACTTAAAGAGGAGAAAGGTACCATGGTCAG
TGTCATCAAAGAAGAAATGAAGATCAAGTTGCACATGGAAGGTAACGTTAATGGTCATGCCTTTGTTATT
GAAGGTGATGGTAAAGGTAAACCATACGATGGTACTCAAACTTTGAACTTGACTGTCAAAGAAGGTGCTC
CATTGCCATTCTCTTACGATATTTTGACTAACGCCTTCCAATACGGTAATAGAGCTTTTACTAAGTACCC
AGCCGATATCCCAGATTACTTTAAGCAAACTTTTCCAGAAGGTTACTCCTGGGAAAGAACTATGTCTTAC
GAAGATAACGCTATCTGCAACGTCAGATCCGAAATTTCTATGGAAGGTGATTGCTTCATCTACAAGATCA
GATTCGATGGTAAGAACTTTCCACCAAATGGTCCAGTCATGCAAAAAAAGACTTTGAAGTGGGAACCATC
CACCGAAATGATGTATGTTAGAGATGGTTTCTTGATGGGTGATGTCAATATGGCTTTGTTGTTGGAAGGT
GGTGGTCATCATAGATGTGATTTCAAGACTTCTTACAAGGCCAAGAAGGTTGTTCAATTGCCAGATGCTC
ATAAGATCGATCACAGAATCGAAATCTTGTCCCACGATAGAGATTACTCCAAGGTTAAGTTGTACGAAAA
CGCTGTTGCTAGAAACTCTTTGTTGCCATCTCAAGCTTCTAAGTAACATGTAATTAGTTATGTCACGCTT
ACATTCACGCCCTCCCCCCACATCCGCTCTAACCGAAAAGGAAGGAGTTAGACAACCTGAAGTCTAGGTC
CCTATTTATTTTTTTATAGTTATGTTAGTATTAAGAACGTTATTTATATTTCAAATTTTTCTTTTTTTTC
TGTACAGACGCGTGTACGCATGTAACATTATACTGAAAACCTTGCTTGAGAAGGTTTTGGGACGCTCGAA
GGCTTTGTGGAGGTCGACACGAGCGACTGAGTTCGGACGTCACGACCTGCCTGGATATCGTGCACCGCTC
GTGCACTGACGTCATGATCGACGAGTCGCACAGAGGCCTCTGACACTGACTCGACCTGACTAGCGTCGAG
CAGTGACGACCTGCCCGGGCACAGCAACTGTGCCACTCGTCTGATCCGTCGTCCCATCGGCTGAATCGAT
GCCTCGTCCCCGCCGGGTCACCCGGCCAGCGACATGGAGGCCCAGAATACCCTCCTTGACAGTCTTGACG
TGCGCAGCTCAGGGGCATGATGTGACTGTCGCCCGTACATTTAGCCCATACATCCCCATGTATAATCATT
TGCATCCATACATTTTGATGGCCGCACGGCGCGAAGCAAAAATTACGGCACCTCGCTGCAGACCTGCGAG
CAGGGAAACGCTCCCCTCACAGACGCGTTGAATTGTCCCCACGCCGCGCCCCTGTAGAGAAATATAAAAG
GTTAGGATTTGCCACTGAGGTTCTTCTTTCATATACTTCCTTTTAAAATCTTGCTAGGATACAGTTCTCA
CATCACATCCGAACATAAACAACCATGGGTAAAAAGCCTGAACTCACCGCGACGTCTGTCGAGAAGTTTC
TGATCGAAAAGTTCGACAGCGTCTCCGACCTGATGCAGCTCTCGGAGGGCGAAGAATCTCGTGCTTTCAG
CTTCGATGTAGGAGGGCGTGGATATGTCCTGCGGGTAAATAGCTGCGCCGATGGTTTCTACAAAGATCGT
TATGTTTATCGGCACTTTGCATCGGCCGCGCTCCCGATTCCGGAAGTGCTTGACATTGGGGAGTTCAGCG
AGAGCCTGACCTATTGCATCTCCCGCCGTGCACAGGGTGTCACGTTGCAAGACCTGCCTGAAACCGAACT
GCCCGCTGTTCTGCAGCCGGTCGCGGAGGCCATGGATGCGATCGCTGCGGCCGATCTTAGCCAGACGAGC
GGGTTCGGCCCATTCGGACCGCAAGGAATCGGTCAATACACTACATGGCGTGATTTCATATGCGCGATTG
CTGATCCCCATGTGTATCACTGGCAAACTGTGATGGACGACACCGTCAGTGCGTCCGTCGCGCAGGCTCT
CGATGAGCTGATGCTTTGGGCCGAGGACTGCCCCGAAGTCCGGCACCTCGTGCACGCGGATTTCGGCTCC
AACAATGTCCTGACGGACAATGGCCGCATAACAGCGGTCATTGACTGGAGCGAGGCGATGTTCGGGGATT
CCCAATACGAGGTCGCCAACATCTTCTTCTGGAGGCCGTGGTTGGCTTGTATGGAGCAACAGACGCGCTA
CTTCGAGCGGAGGCATCCGGAGCTTGCAGGATCGCCGCGGCTCCGGGCGTATATGCTCCGCATTGGTCTT
GACCAACTCTATCAGAGCTTGGTTGACGGCAATTTCGATGATGCAGCTTGGGCGCAGGGTCGATGCGACG
CAATCGTCCGATCCGGAGCCGGGACTGTCGGGCGTACACAAATCGCCCGCAGAAGCGCGGCCGTCTGGAC
CGATGGCTGTGTAGAAGTACTCGCCGATAGTGGAAACCGACGCCCCAGCACTCGTCCGAGGGCAAAGGAA
TAATCAGTACTGACAATAAAAAGATTCTTGTTTTCAAGAACTTGTCATTTGTATAGTTTTTTTATATTGT
AGTTGTTCTATTTTAATCAAATGTTAGCGTGATTTATATTTTTTTTCGCCTCGACATCATCTGCCCAGAT
GCGAAGTTAAGTGCGCAGAAAGTAATATCATGCGTCAATCGTATGTGAATGCTGGTCGCTATACTGCTAT
CGATGTGGCAGTGCGTCCAGCTCAGTCAGACTCAGTCCTGGTGTCGTCAGCCTGTGAGCAAAAGGCCAGC
AAAAGGCCAGGAACCGTAAAAAGGCCGCGTTGCTGGCGTTTTTCCATAGGCTCCGCCCCCCTGACGAGCA
TCACAAAAATCGACGCTCAAGTCAGAGGTGGCGAAACCCGACAGGACTATAAAGATACCAGGCGTTTCCC
CCTGGAAGCTCCCTCGTGCGCTCTCCTGTTCCGACCCTGCCGCTTACCGGATACCTGTCCGCCTTTCTCC
CTTCGGGAAGCGTGGCGCTTTCTCATAGCTCACGCTGTAGGTATCTCAGTTCGGTGTAGGTCGTTCGCTC
CAAGCTGGGCTGTGTGCACGAACCCCCCGTTCAGCCCGACCGCTGCGCCTTATCCGGTAACTATCGTCTT
GAGTCCAACCCGGTAAGACACGACTTATCGCCACTGGCAGCAGCCACTGGTAACAGGATTAGCAGAGCGA
GGTATGTAGGCGGTGCTACAGAGTTCTTGAAGTGGTGGCCTAACTACGGCTACACTAGAAGAACAGTATT
TGGTATCTGCGCTCTGCTGAAGCCAGTTACCTTCGGAAAAAGAGTTGGTAGCTCTTGATCCGGCAAACAA
ACCACCGCTGGTAGCGGTGGTTTTTTTGTTTGCAAGCAGCAGATTACGCGCAGAAAAAAAGGATCTCAAG
AAGATCCTTTGATCTTTTCTACGGGGTCTGACGCTCAGTGGAACGAAAACTCACGTTAAGGGATTTTGGT
CATGAGATTATCAAAAAGGATCTTCACCTAGATCCTTTTAAATTAAAAATGAAGTTTTAAATCAATCTAA
AGTATATATGAGTAAACTTGGTCTGACAGTTACCAATGCTTAATCAGTGAGGCACCTATCTCAGCGATCT
GTCTATTTCGTTCATCCATAGTTGCCTGACTCCCCGTCGTGTAGATAACTACGATACGGGAGGGCTTACC
ATCTGGCCCCAGTGCTGCAATGATACCGCGAGACCCACGCTCACCGGCTCCAGATTTATCAGCAATAAAC
CAGCCAGCCGGAAGGGCCGAGCGCAGAAGTGGTCCTGCAACTTTATCCGCCTCCATCCAGTCTATTAATT
GTTGCCGGGAAGCTAGAGTAAGTAGTTCGCCAGTTAATAGTTTGCGCAACGTTGTTGCCATTGCTACAGG
CATCGTGGTGTCACGCTCGTCGTTTGGTATGGCTTCATTCAGCTCCGGTTCCCAACGATCAAGGCGAGTT
ACATGATCCCCCATGTTGTGCAAAAAAGCGGTTAGCTCCTTCGGTCCTCCGATCGTTGTCAGAAGTAAGT
TGGCCGCAGTGTTATCACTCATGGTTATGGCAGCACTGCATAATTCTCTTACTGTCATGCCATCCGTAAG
ATGCTTTTCTGTGACTGGTGAGTACTCAACCAAGTCATTCTGAGAATAGTGTATGCGGCGACCGAGTTGC
TCTTGCCCGGCGTCAATACGGGATAATACCGCGCCACATAGCAGAACTTTAAAAGTGCTCATCATTGGAA
AACGTTCTTCGGGGCGAAAACTCTCAAGGATCTTACCGCTGTTGAGATCCAGTTCGATGTAACCCACTCG
TGCACCCAACTGATCTTCAGCATCTTTTACTTTCACCAGCGTTTCTGGGTGAGCAAAAACAGGAAGGCAA
AATGCCGCAAAAAAGGGAATAAGGGCGACACGGAAATGTTGAATACTCATACTCTTCCTTTTTCAATATT
ATTGAAGCATTTATCAGGGTTATTGTCTCATGAGCGGATACATATTTGAATGTATTTAGAAAAATAAACA
AATAGGGGTTCCGCGCACATTTCCCCGAAAAGTGCCACCTGATGCGGTGTGAAATACCGCACAGATGCGT
AAGGAGAAAATACCGCATCAGGGTCAGTCACAGTGGAGCCTAGCACTCACTCAGCGTGACGGCTCAGAGC
AGAATTCACGAGCCAGAAATAGTAACTTTTGCCTAAATCACAAATTGCAAAATTTAATTGCTTGCAAAAG
GTCACATGCTTATAATCAACTTTTTTAAAAATTTAAAATACTTTTTTATTTTTTATTTTTAAACATAAAT
GAAATAATTTATTTATTGTTTATGATTACCGAAACATAAAACCTGCTCAAGAAAAAGAAACTGTTTTGTC
CTTGGAAAAAAAGCACTACCTAGGAGCGGCCAAAATGCCGGCTTACATTTTATGTTAGCTGGTGGACTGA
CGCCAGAAAATGTTGGTGATGCGCTTAGATTAAATGGCGTTATTGGTGTTGATGTAAGCGGAGGTGTGGA
GACAAATGGTGTAAAAGACTCTAACAAAATAGCAAATTTCGTCAAAAATGCTAAGAAATAGGTTATTACT
GAGTAGTATTTATTTAAGTATTGTTTGTGCACTTGCCTGCAAGCCTTTTGAAAAGCAAGCATAAAAGATC
TAAACATAAAATCTGTAAAATAACAAGATGTAAAGATAATGCTAAATCATTTGGCTTTTTGATTGATTGT
ACAGGAAAATATACATCGCAGGGGGTTGACTTTTACCATTTCACCGCAATGGAATTAAACTTGTTGAAGA
GAATGTTCACAGGCGCATACGCTACAATGACCCGATTCTTGCTAGCCGAATTCCAGTCAGGCTGCTAGCA
CCAGAGCTACGTGACCGCAGGACTAGCTCCAGCTGAGCGACACGCGAACAGGTGTAGAGTCAGTCGTGCT
GCAAGGTCGCACTAATACGACTCACTATAGGG
