>Addgene plasmid #199975 | YP34 | depositor partial sequence | sequence record 387802 | Promoter Sequence
TATTTTTTTTTCTACTAACCGCGCCTAGCATGTGAGCTCAACGGCACTGAAATTTCCTCCTTGAAGGGGG
CGGTGAAAAAAAGCTTAACTTACTCGCTTTTTTTTTATAAAAGCGCGGTGGCTCCATTAAATTGCTCCTT
CCTTTTTTAACATTTTATACATTTTTTTTTTAAGTAAGTAA
